>Addgene plasmid #11923 | pBS598 EF1alpha-EGFPcre | addgene full sequence | sequence record 220151 | Addgene NGS Result
GTAAAACGACGGCCAGTGCCAAGCTTTGCAAAGATGGATAAAGTTTTAAACAGAGAGGAATCTTTGCAGC
TAATGGACCTTCTAGGTCTTGAAAGGAGTGGGAATTGGCTCCGGTGCCCGTCAGTGGGCAGAGCGCACAT
CGCCCACAGTCCCCGAGAAGTTGGGGGGAGGGGTCGGCAATTGAACCGGTGCCTAGAGAAGGTGGCGCGG
GGTAAACTGGGAAAGTGATGTCGTGTACTGGCTCCGCCTTTTTCCCGAGGGTGGGGGAGAACCGTATATA
AGTGCAGTAGTCGCCGTGAACGTTCTTTTTCGCAACGGGTTTGCCGCCAGAACACAGGTAAGTGCCGTGT
GTGGTTCCCGCGGGCCTGGCCTCTTTACGGGTTATGGCCCTTGCGTGCCTTGAATTACTTCCACCTGGCT
GCAGTACGTGATTCTTGATCCCGAGCTTCGGGTTGGAAGTGGGTGGGAGAGTTCGAGGCCTTGCGCTTAA
GGAGCCCCTTCGCCTCGTGCTTGAGTTGAGGCCTGGCCTGGGCGCTGGGGCCGCCGCGTGCGAATCTGGT
GGCACCTTCGCGCCTGTCTCGCTGCTTTCGATAAGTCTCTAGCCATTTAAAATTTTTGATGACCTGCTGC
GACGCTTTTTTTCTGGCAAGATAGTCTTGTAAATGCGGGCCAAGATCTGCACACTGGTATTTCGGTTTTT
GGGGCCGCGGGCGGCGACGGGGCCCGTGCGTCCCAGCGCACATGTTCGGCGAGGCGGGGCCTGCGAGCGC
GGCCACCGAGAATCGGACGGGGGTAGTCTCAAGCTGGCCGGCCTGCTCTGGTGCCTGGCCTCGCGCCGCC
GTGTATCGCCCCGCCCTGGGCGGCAAGGCTGGCCCGGTCGGCACCAGTTGCGTGAGCGGAAAGATGGCCG
CTTCCCGGCCCTGCTGCAGGGAGCTCAAAATGGAGGACGCGGCGCTCGGGAGAGCGGGCGGGTGAGTCAC
CCACACAAAGGAAAAGGGCCTTTCCGTCCTCAGCCGTCGCTTCATGTGACTCCACGGAGTACCGGGCGCC
GTCCAGGCACCTCGATTAGTTCTCGAGCTTTTGGAGTACGTCGTCTTTAGGTTGGGGGGAGGGGTTTTAT
GCGATGGAGTTTCCCCACACTGAGTGGGTGGAGACTGAAGTTAGGCCAGCTTGGCACTTGATGTAATTCT
CCTTGGAATTTGCCCTTTTTGAGTTTGGATCTTGGTTCATTCTCAAGCCTCAGACAGTGGTTCAAAGTTT
TTTTCTTCCATTTCAGGTGTCGTGAGGAATTCTCTAGCGCTACCGGTCGCCACCATGGTGAGCAAGGGCG
AGGAGCTGTTCACCGGGGTGGTGCCCATCCTGGTCGAGCTGGACGGCGACGTAAACGGCCACAAGTTCAG
CGTGTCCGGCGAGGGCGAGGGCGATGCCACCTACGGCAAGCTGACCCTGAAGTTCATCTGCACCACCGGC
AAGCTGCCCGTGCCCTGGCCCACCCTCGTGACCACCCTGACCTACGGCGTGCAGTGCTTCAGCCGCTACC
CCGACCACATGAAGCAGCACGACTTCTTCAAGTCCGCCATGCCCGAAGGCTACGTCCAGGAGCGCACCAT
CTTCTTCAAGGACGACGGCAACTACAAGACCCGCGCCGAGGTGAAGTTCGAGGGCGACACCCTGGTGAAC
CGCATCGAGCTGAAGGGCATCGACTTCAAGGAGGACGGCAACATCCTGGGGCACAAGCTGGAGTACAACT
ACAACAGCCACAACGTCTATATCATGGCCGACAAGCAGAAGAACGGCATCAAGGTGAACTTCAAGATCCG
CCACAACATCGAGGACGGCAGCGTGCAGCTCGCCGACCACTACCAGCAGAACACCCCCATCGGCGACGGC
CCCGTGCTGCTGCCCGACAACCACTACCTGAGCACCCAGTCCGCCCTGAGCAAAGACCCCAACGAGAAGC
GCGATCACATGGTCCTGCTGGAGTTCGTGACCGCCGCCGGGATCACTCTCGGCATGGACGAGCTGTACAA
GTCCGGTACAGCTCTCGACGGAGAAAGCTCAGGCTCTGGCTCAGAGTCTGACTCCATGGCCAATTTACTG
ACCGTACACCAAAATTTGCCTGCATTACCGGTCGATGCAACGAGTGATGAGGTTCGCAAGAACCTGATGG
ACATGTTCAGGGATCGCCAGGCGTTTTCTGAGCATACCTGGAAAATGCTTCTGTCCGTTTGCCGGTCGTG
GGCGGCATGGTGCAAGTTGAATAACCGGAAATGGTTTCCCGCAGAACCTGAAGATGTTCGCGATTATCTT
CTATATCTTCAGGCGCGCGGTCTGGCAGTAAAAACTATCCAGCAACATTTGGGCCAGCTAAACATGCTTC
ATCGTCGGTCCGGGCTGCCACGACCAAGTGACAGCAATGCTGTTTCACTGGTTATGCGGCGGATCCGAAA
AGAAAACGTTGATGCCGGTGAACGTGCAAAACAGGCTCTAGCGTTCGAACGCACTGATTTCGACCAGGTT
CGTTCACTCATGGAAAATAGCGATCGCTGCCAGGATATACGTAATCTGGCATTTCTGGGGATTGCTTATA
ACACCCTGTTACGTATAGCCGAAATTGCCAGGATCAGGGTTAAAGATATCTCACGTACTGACGGTGGGAG
AATGTTAATCCATATTGGCAGAACGAAAACGCTGGTTAGCACCGCAGGTGTAGAGAAGGCACTTAGCCTG
GGGGTAACTAAACTGGTCGAGCGATGGATTTCCGTCTCTGGTGTAGCTGATGATCCGAATAACTACCTGT
TTTGCCGGGTCAGAAAAAATGGTGTTGCCGCGCCATCTGCCACCAGCCAGCTATCAACTCGCGCCCTGGA
AGGGATTTTTGAAGCAACTCATCGATTGATTTACGGCGCTAAGGATGACTCTGGTCAGAGATACCTGGCC
TGGTCTGGACACAGTGCCCGTGTCGGAGCCGCGCGAGATATGGCCCGCGCTGGAGTTTCAATACCGGAGA
TCATGCAAGCTGGTGGCTGGACCAATGTAAATATTGTCATGAACTATATCCGTAACCTGGATAGTGAAAC
AGGGGCAATGGTGCGCCTGCTGGAAGATGGCGATTAGCCATTAACGCGTAAATGATTGCTATAATTATTT
GATATTTATGGTGACATATGAGAAAGGATTTCAACATCGACGGAAAATATGTAGTGCTGTCTGTAAGCAC
TAATATTCAGTCGCCAGCCGTCATTGTCACTGTAAAGCTGAGCGATAGAATGCCTGATATTGACTCAATA
TCCGTTGCGTTTCCTGTCAAAAGTATGCGTAGTGCTGAACATTTCGTGATGAATGCCACCGAGGAAGAAG
CACGGCGCGGTTTTGCTAAAGTGATGTCTGAGTTTGGCGAACTCTTGGGTAAGGTTGGAATTGTCGAGGG
ATCTCGGAATGGACCCCAACTGCTCCTGCTCCACCGGTAAGACTCCCGATCCTTGGTCTTTAGAATACCA
AGTTGGGACCGCAGAGCGGAATCCCCGAGTTGTAGAGGCTTGGCGGGAATAGGCACCTTTAGTTGGCGAT
TCATTCCGGTTCTTTCTAGAATCCGCTCTTGCAAAAGCCTTCATTAGTTACGAGTATTGTCGAACGGGTC
CTTTGGCGGGGTTGGGGCTAGGATTTAGACGCGCAAATGTCCGGTTCCTGATCACCCAGTTAGTGGGGAC
ATCTGGGTTGAGTCCCAGGCATTACTAAACTTACTGTGAATTGCTTGAATTAAGAAAGAGGTGAAGGACC
TTTATGTCTTGGGACTCAAAGACATAATCCCTGACTTAACCTGTGAGGAGAAAAGTGGGGCTAGGCTCCC
TGCAGCTCCGAGGAGGACTTAGTGAACTGAGCCGGGACTCGTGGTGTTGGCCACTGCTGTAATGCTGCCT
CCCTCATGCTGTCTTCTTTCTCCTCCCCAGGCGGCTCCTGCACTTGCACCAGCTCCTGCGCCTGCAAGAA
CTGCAAGTGCACCTCCTGCAAGAAGAGTGAGTTGGGACACCTTGGGTGGCGGCTAAGGCTAGGGGCGGGG
AACTCCTACAAAACTGGCTCTGAGAAATGTCCTTTGCTTCCCGGAGGCCATTGTATTGTCTCGGGGACAG
AACTATACAGAGAACTATTTAAAAAAACCGAGGTCTTCTCTGTTGGGGACAGGAAGCAGAGGTCTTCAGC
CAGGCTGACCTCTTCCTCCTCCTTTCTAGGCTGCTGCTCCTGCTGTCCCGTGGGCTGCTCCAAATGTGCC
CAGGGCTGTGTCTGCAAAGGCGCCGCGGACAAGTGCACGTGCTGTGCCTGATGTGACGAACAGCGCTGCC
ACCACGTGTAAATAGTATCGGACCAACCCAGCGTCTTCCTATACAGTTCCACCCTGTTTACTAAACCCCC
GTTTTCTACCGAGTACGTGAATAATAAAAGCCTGTTTGAGTCTAACTCTGGTTTTCTTGGTGTGGTTTGG
CAATAAGAAACTGGGGTGACTTGATAGTCTGGGGATCTGGTTTTGGACCCCCTCGTGCCTTTACCTCCCG
CCTCTGGCCCTCACAGAGGGGTAATGTCTTTGGGTAAAGCCAAGCTATCCCATAAGCTTCCTCATGGAAA
ACAGCTGTGTGCCTGGTCAGGTCTTGTGTTAGGGGAAGGGAGGGAGGGAGGGTGGTCCTGGAAGACTTGA
TGTCCCATCCTGGAAGCACAGAAAATCTTATCATTTATATTCTCTTTGGATTCTGGTTTCCTCTCACATT
GTTGGGTATAAGGAGGTGGGTATGAAAATTAACATAGGGTGTCTCGTATGCTAGGCAGGGACTAACACTG
AACTAGATTCCAGAGGGGCTTTCTTGGCTGTTTTGACACAAGTTGCTTACCTTGTCCTAGAACTCATTCT
GCAGTCCAGTCTGACCTTGAGTTTTTGATTCTCCTGCCTCAGCTTCCCAAGTACCTGGGATTACAGGAGT
GACTGTGTCACCAGGCCATCTCCTATTCAGCCACCAAATGCAGACACTATTGCATATGCCATCAAGATTT
TGCTGAAAGGACCCTGATAAAGCTGTCTCCTGTGAGGCTTTGCCAGTGCCCAGCAAACACAGAAGTGGAT
GCTCACAGTCAGCTATTGGATGGAACACAGGGCCCCCAATGGAGGAGCTAGAGAAAGTACCCAAGGAGCT
AAAGGGATCTGCAACCCTATAGGTGGAACAGCAATCTGAACTAACCAGTACCCCCTGAACTCGTGTATCT
AGCTTCGTATGTAGCAGAAGATGGCCTAGTTGGCCATCACTGGGAAGAGAGGACCCTTGGTCTAGCAAAC
TATATGCCCCAGTTCAGGGGAAAGCCAGGGCCAAGAAGTGGGAGTGAGTGGGTAGGGGAGCGGGGTGGGG
GTAGGGGTGGGGTATAGGGGACTTTTGGGATAGCATTTGAAATATAAACGAAGAAAATATCCAAAAAAAA
AAAGATGGAAAAAAAAGTGATAAAGAGCGTGGGTCCTGCCTGTAATCAAGATATTTGAGATGTAGCAGCA
GGAAGGCCAGGAATTGGTCGAGGGTACCGAGCTCGAATTCGTAATCATGTCATAGCTGTTTCCTGTGTGA
AATTGTTATCCGCTCACAATTCCACACAACATACGAGCCGGAAGCATAAAGTGTAAAGCCTGGGGTGCCT
AATGAGTGAGCTAACTCACATTAATTGCGTTGCGCTCACTGCCCGCTTTCCAGTCGGGAAACCTGTCGTG
CCAGCTGCATTAATGAATCGGCCAACGCGCGGGGAGAGGCGGTTTGCGTATTGGGCGCTCTTCCGCTTCC
TCGCTCACTGACTCGCTGCGCTCGGTCGTTCGGCTGCGGCGAGCGGTATCAGCTCACTCAAAGGCGGTAA
TACGGTTATCCACAGAATCAGGGGATAACGCAGGAAAGAACATGTGAGCAAAAGGCCAGCAAAAGGCCAG
GAACCGTAAAAAGGCCGCGTTGCTGGCGTTTTTCCATAGGCTCCGCCCCCCTGACGAGCATCACAAAAAT
CGACGCTCAAGTCAGAGGTGGCGAAACCCGACAGGACTATAAAGATACCAGGCGTTTCCCCCTGGAAGCT
CCCTCGTGCGCTCTCCTGTTCCGACCCTGCCGCTTACCGGATACCTGTCCGCCTTTCTCCCTTCGGGAAG
CGTGGCGCTTTCTCATAGCTCACGCTGTAGGTATCTCAGTTCGGTGTAGGTCGTTCGCTCCAAGCTGGGC
TGTGTGCACGAACCCCCCGTTCAGCCCGACCGCTGCGCCTTATCCGGTAACTATCGTCTTGAGTCCAACC
CGGTAAGACACGACTTATCGCCACTGGCAGCAGCCACTGGTAACAGGATTAGCAGAGCGAGGTATGTAGG
CGGTGCTACAGAGTTCTTGAAGTGGTGGCCTAACTACGGCTACACTAGAAGAACAGTATTTGGTATCTGC
GCTCTGCTGAAGCCAGTTACCTTCGGAAAAAGAGTTGGTAGCTCTTGATCCGGCAAACAAACCACCGCTG
GTAGCGGTGGTTTTTTTGTTTGCAAGCAGCAGATTACGCGCAGAAAAAAAGGATCTCAAGAAGATCCTTT
GATCTTTTCTACGGGGTCTGACGCTCAGTGGAACGAAAACTCACGTTAAGGGATTTTGGTCATGAGATTA
TCAAAAAGGATCTTCACCTAGATCCTTTTAAATTAAAAATGAAGTTTTAAATCAATCTAAAGTATATATG
AGTAAACTTGGTCTGACAGTTACCAATGCTTAATCAGTGAGGCACCTATCTCAGCGATCTGTCTATTTCG
TTCATCCATAGTTGCCTGACTCCCCGTCGTGTAGATAACTACGATACGGGAGGGCTTACCATCTGGCCCC
AGTGCTGCAATGATACCGCGAGACCCACGCTCACCGGCTCCAGATTTATCAGCAATAAACCAGCCAGCCG
GAAGGGCCGAGCGCAGAAGTGGTCCTGCAACTTTATCCGCCTCCATCCAGTCTATTAATTGTTGCCGGGA
AGCTAGAGTAAGTAGTTCGCCAGTTAATAGTTTGCGCAACGTTGTTGCCATTGCTACAGGCATCGTGGTG
TCACGCTCGTCGTTTGGTATGGCTTCATTCAGCTCCGGTTCCCAACGATCAAGGCGAGTTACATGATCCC
CCATGTTGTGCAAAAAAGCGGTTAGCTCCTTCGGTCCTCCGATCGTTGTCAGAAGTAAGTTGGCCGCAGT
GTTATCACTCATGGTTATGGCAGCACTGCATAATTCTCTTACTGTCATGCCATCCGTAAGATGCTTTTCT
GTGACTGGTGAGTACTCAACCAAGTCATTCTGAGAATAGTGTATGCGGCGACCGAGTTGCTCTTGCCCGG
CGTCAATACGGGATAATACCGCGCCACATAGCAGAACTTTAAAAGTGCTCATCATTGGAAAACGTTCTTC
GGGGCGAAAACTCTCAAGGATCTTACCGCTGTTGAGATCCAGTTCGATGTAACCCACTCGTGCACCCAAC
TGATCTTCAGCATCTTTTACTTTCACCAGCGTTTCTGGGTGAGCAAAAACAGGAAGGCAAAATGCCGCAA
AAAAGGGAATAAGGGCGACACGGAAATGTTGAATACTCATACTCTTCCTTTTTCAATATTATTGAAGCAT
TTATCAGGGTTATTGTCTCATGAGCGGATACATATTTGAATGTATTTAGAAAAATAAACAAATAGGGGTT
CCGCGCACATTTCCCCGAAAAGTGCCACCTGACGTCTAAGAAACCATTATTATCATGACATTAACCTATA
AAAATAGGCGTATCACGAGGCCCTTTCGTCTCGCGCGTTTCGGTGATGACGGTGAAAACCTCTGACACAT
GCAGCTCCCGGAGACGGTCACAGCTTGTCTGTAAGCGGATGCCGGGAGCAGACAAGCCCGTCAGGGCGCG
TCAGCGGGTGTTGGCGGGTGTCGGGGCTGGCTTAACTATGCGGCATCAGAGCAGATTGTACTGAGAGTGC
ACCATATGCGGTGTGAAATACCGCACAGATGCGTAAGGAGAAAATACCGCATCAGGCGCCATTCGCCATT
CAGGCTGCGCAACTGTTGGGAAGGGCGATCGGTGCGGGCCTCTTCGCTATTACGCCAGCTGGCGAAAGGG
GGATGTGCTGCAAGGCGATTAAGTTGGGTAACGCCAGGGTTTTCCCAGTCACGACGTT
Features (pLannotate 1.2.2; 18 found; start..end, strand, type, name):
     34..100     +  CDS            small t antigen (fragment): SV40 (simian virus 40) small t antigen
    107..1285    +  promoter       EF-1α promoter: strong constitutive promoter for human elongation factor EF-1α
   1315..2031    +  CDS            EGFP: EGFP is a basic (constitutively fluorescent) green fluorescent protein published in 1996, derived from Aequorea victoria. It is reported to be a rapidly-maturing weak dimer with moderate acid sensitivity.
   2090..3117    +  CDS            Cre (fragment): site-specific recombinase Cre is a site-specific recombinase from bacteriophage P1. Recombination occurs at loxP sequences.
   3950..4018    +  CDS            MT1B_HORSE (fragment): Experimental evidence at protein level: Swiss-Prot protein existence level 1. Metallothioneins have a high content of cysteine residues that bind various heavy metals; these proteins are transcriptionally regulated by both heavy metals and glucocorticoids. From Equus caballus (Horse).
   4232..4318    +  CDS            MT1B_HORSE (fragment): Experimental evidence at protein level: Swiss-Prot protein existence level 1. Metallothioneins have a high content of cysteine residues that bind various heavy metals; these proteins are transcriptionally regulated by both heavy metals and glucocorticoids. From Equus caballus (Horse).
   4927..4948    +  polyA_signal   hGH poly(A) signal (fragment): human growth hormone polyadenylation signal
   5552..5570    -  misc_feature   MCS (fragment): pUC18/19 multiple cloning site
   5603..5619    -  protein_bind   lac operator: The lac repressor binds to the lac operator to inhibit transcription in E. coli. This inhibition can be relieved by adding lactose or isopropyl-β-D-thiogalactopyranoside (IPTG). lac repressor encoded by lacI
   5627..5657    -  promoter       lac promoter: promoter for the E. coli lac operon
   5672..5693    -  protein_bind   CAP binding site: CAP binding activates transcription in the presence of cAMP. E. coli catabolite activator protein
   5706..5798    -  CDS            lacI (fragment): lac repressor; lacI; The lac repressor binds to the lac operator to inhibit transcription in E. coli. This inhibition can be relieved by adding lactose or isopropyl-β-D-thiogalactopyranoside (IPTG).
   5981..6569    -  rep_origin     ori: high-copy-number ColE1/pMB1/pBR322/pUC origin of replication
   6740..7600    -  CDS            AmpR: β-lactamase; bla; confers resistance to ampicillin, carbenicillin, and related antibiotics
   7601..7705    -  promoter       AmpR promoter: bla
   7800..7835    +  CDS            rop (fragment): Rop protein, which maintains plasmids at low copy number; rop
   7937..8036    +  misc_feature   bom (fragment): basis of mobility region from pBR322
   8042..18      -  CDS            lacZα (fragment) (across the origin): LacZα fragment of β-galactosidase; lacZ fragment
