[The description below was written by a language model from this plasmid's Addgene catalogue record and pLannotate feature annotations shown in this document.]
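Description:
pBS598 EF1alpha-EGFPcre is a mammalian expression plasmid for delivering a fluorescent version of Cre recombinase. The record does not name the backbone. The annotated sequence (about 8.2 kb) shows a pUC/pBR322-type bacterial scaffold with a high-copy ColE1/pMB1 origin and a β-lactamase gene with its own promoter for ampicillin selection. It also contains remnants of lac regulatory elements, lacZα, a pUC multiple cloning site, and short rop and bom fragments. No mammalian selection marker is annotated.

The payload is a single transcription unit driven by the human elongation factor EF-1α promoter. Downstream lies an EGFP coding sequence followed closely by the Cre coding sequence from bacteriophage P1, giving a fusion protein with EGFP at the N terminus of Cre. According to the depositor, the GFP moiety carries the S65T mutation for brighter fluorescence and is codon-optimised for human cells to raise expression. Downstream of Cre, the annotation detects short metallothionein-like coding fragments and a small fragment matching the human growth hormone polyadenylation signal. These suggest a 3′ processing region derived from such genes, though the record does not describe it explicitly.

The fusion lets cells that express the recombinase be identified by green fluorescence while Cre catalyses recombination at loxP sites, for example to excise or rearrange floxed sequences. The depositor notes that the EF-1α promoter expresses strongly in most cell types, including embryonic stem cells. It is not recommended for transgenic mice, because the promoter is often silenced in a transgene setting. A closely related plasmid, pBS513, carries wild-type cre under the same promoter and serves as the non-fluorescent counterpart.
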