Addgene plasmid #11923: pBS598 EF1alpha-EGFPcre
Purpose: Expresses EGFP-Cre fusion under the control of the EF1alpha promoter; EGFP is human codon-optimized.
Depositing lab: Brian Sauer. Depositing organization: National Institute of Diabetes & Digestive & Kidney Diseases (NIDDK). Publication: GFPcre fusion vectors with enhanced expression. Le Y, Miller JL, Sauer B. Anal Biochem. 1999 Jun 1. 270(2):334-6. 10.1006/abio.1999.4110 PubMed 10334853.
Backbone
  Vector backbone: na
  Backbone size w/o insert (bp): 6600
  Vector type: Mammalian Expression, Cre/Lox
Growth in bacteria
  Bacterial resistance: Ampicillin, 100 μg/mL
  Growth temperature: 37°C
  Growth strain: DH5alpha
  Copy number: High Copy
Gene/Insert
  Gene/Insert name: EGFP-cre (alt name: cre)
  Species: bacteriophage P1
  Insert size (bp): 1800
  Entrez Gene: cre (a.k.a. P1_gp003)
  Promoter: EF1alpha
  Tag / fusion protein: EGFP (N terminal on insert)
  Cloning method: Restriction Enzyme; 5′ cloning site na (unknown if destroyed); 3′ cloning site ba (unknown if destroyed)
  Sequencing primers: 5′ na
Terms and licenses: Academic/Nonprofit Terms; Industry Terms: Not Available to Industry
Depositor comments: pBS598 carries the EGFPcre fusion gene under the control of the strong elongation factor EF1alpha promoter. This promoter expresses at high levels in most cell types, including embryonic stem (ES) cells. However its use in transgenic mice is not recommended: the promoter is often silenced in a transgene setting. The GFP moiety of the fusion gene carries the S65T mutation for enhanced fluorescence and is codon-optimised for higher level expression. Note: pBS513 (EF1alpha-cre) is very similar to pBS598 but carries the wt cre gene and thus serves as the non-fluorescent counterpart of pBS598.
How to cite: pBS598 EF1alpha-EGFPcre was a gift from Brian Sauer (Addgene plasmid # 11923 ; http://n2t.net/addgene:11923 ; RRID:Addgene_11923)
