>Addgene plasmid #11923 | pBS598 EF1alpha-EGFPcre | addgene partial sequence | sequence record 18812 | 11923 with EGFP-C
ACGAGCTGTACAAGTCCGGTACAGCTCTCGACGGAGAAAGCTCAGGCTCTGGCTCAGAGTCTGACTCCAT
GGCCAATTTACTGACCGTACACCAAAATTTGCCTGCATTACCGGTCGATGCAACGAGTGATGAGGTTCGC
AAGAACCTGATGGACATGTTCAGGGATCGCCAGGCGTTTTCTGAGCATACCTGGAAAATGCTTCTGTCCG
TTTGCCGGTCGTGGGCGGCATGGTGCAAGTTGAATAACCGGAAATGGTTTCCCGCAGAACCTGAAGATGT
TCGCGATTATCTTCTATATCTTCAGGCGCGCGGTCTGGCAGTAAAAACTATCCAGCAACATTTGGGCCAG
CTAAACATGCTTCATCGTCGGTCCGGGCTGCCACGACCAAGTGACAGCAATGCTGTTTCACTGGTTATGC
GGCGGATCCGAAAAGAAAACGTTGATGCCGGTGAACGTGCAAAACAGGCTCTAGCGTTCGAACGCACTGA
TTTCGACCAGGTTCGTTCACTCATGGAAAATAGCGATCGCTGCCAGGATATACGTAATCTGGCATTTCTG
GGGATTGCTTATAACACCCTGTTACGTATAGCCGAAATTGCCAGGATCAGGGTTAAAGATATCTCACGTA
CTGACGGTGGGAGAATGTTAATCCATATTGGCAGAACGAAAACGCTGGTTAGCACCGCAGGTGTAGAGAA
GGCACTTAGCCTGGGGGTAACTAAACTGGTCGAGCGATGGATTTCCGTCTCTGGTGTAGCTGATGATCCG
AATAACTACCTGTTTTGCCGGGTCAGAAAAAATGGTGTTGCCGCGCCATCTGCCACCAGCCAGCTATCAA
CTCGCGCCC
