>Addgene plasmid #11923 | pBS598 EF1alpha-EGFPcre | addgene partial sequence | sequence record 52015 | EF1a-F 5'-TCAAGCCTCAGACAGTGGTTC-3'
CTCTAGCGCTACCGGTCGCCACCATGGTGAGCAAGGGCGAGGAGCTGTTCACCGGGGTGGTGCCCATCCT
GGTCGAGCTGGACGGCGACGTAAACGGCCACAAGTTCAGCGTGTCCGGCGAGGGCGAGGGCGATGCCACC
TACGGCAAGCTGACCCTGAAGTTCATCTGCACCACCGGCAAGCTGCCCGTGCCCTGGCCCACCCTCGTGA
CCACCCTGACCTACGGCGTGCAGTGCTTCAGCCGCTACCCCGACCACATGAAGCAGCACGACTTCTTCAA
GTCCGCCATGCCCGAAGGCTACGTCCAGGAGCGCACCATCTTCTTCAAGGACGACGGCAACTACAAGACC
CGCGCCGAGGTGAAGTTCGAGGGCGACACCCTGGTGAACCGCATCGAGCTGAAGGGCATCGACTTCAAGG
AGGACGGCAACATCCTGGGGCACAAGCTGGAGTACAACTACAACAGCCACAACGTCTATATCATGGCCGA
CAAGCAGAAGAACGGCATCAAGGTGAACTTCAAGATCCGCCACAACATCGAGGACGGCAGCGTGCAGCTC
GCCGACCACTACCAGCAGAACACCCCCATCGGCGACGGCCCCGTGCTGCTGCCCGACAACCACTACCTGA
GCACCCAGTCCGCCCTGAGCAAAGACCCCAACGAGAAGCGCGATCACATGGTCCTGCTGGAGTTCGTGAC
CGCCGCCGGGATCACTCTCGGCATGGACGAGCTGTACAAGTCCGGTACAGCTCTCGACGGAGAAAGCTCA
GGCTCTGGCTCAGAGTCTGACTCCATGGCCAATTTACTGACCGTACACCAAAATTTGCCTG
